>Addgene plasmid #142716 | TFORF0998 | addgene full sequence | sequence record 397734 | Addgene NGS Result
TTAATGTAGTCTTATGCAATACTCTTGTAGTCTTGCAACATGGTAACGATGAGTTAGCAACATGCCTTAC
AAGGAGAGAAAAAGCACCGTGCATGCCGATTGGTGGAAGTAAGGTGGTACGATCGTGCCTTATTAGGAAG
GCAACAGACGGGTCTGACATGGATTGGACGAACCACTGAATTGCCGCATTGCAGAGATATTGTATTTAAG
TGCCTAGCTCGATACATAAACGGGTCTCTCTGGTTAGACCAGATCTGAGCCTGGGAGCTCTCTGGCTAAC
TAGGGAACCCACTGCTTAAGCCTCAATAAAGCTTGCCTTGAGTGCTTCAAGTAGTGTGTGCCCGTCTGTT
GTGTGACTCTGGTAACTAGAGATCCCTCAGACCCTTTTAGTCAGTGTGGAAAATCTCTAGCAGTGGCGCC
CGAACAGGGACTTGAAAGCGAAAGGGAAACCAGAGGAGCTCTCTCGACGCAGGACTCGGCTTGCTGAAGC
GCGCACGGCAAGAGGCGAGGGGCGGCGACTGGTGAGTACGCCAAAAATTTTGACTAGCGGAGGCTAGAAG
GAGAGAGATGGGTGCGAGAGCGTCAGTATTAAGCGGGGGAGAATTAGATCGCGATGGGAAAAAATTCGGT
TAAGGCCAGGGGGAAAGAAAAAATATAAATTAAAACATATAGTATGGGCAAGCAGGGAGCTAGAACGATT
CGCAGTTAATCCTGGCCTGTTAGAAACATCAGAAGGCTGTAGACAAATACTGGGACAGCTACAACCATCC
CTTCAGACAGGATCAGAAGAACTTAGATCATTATATAATACAGTAGCAACCCTCTATTGTGTGCATCAAA
GGATAGAGATAAAAGACACCAAGGAAGCTTTAGACAAGATAGAGGAAGAGCAAAACAAAAGTAAGACCAC
CGCACAGCAAGCGGCCGCTGATCTTCAGACCTGGAGGAGGAGATATGAGGGACAATTGGAGAAGTGAATT
ATATAAATATAAAGTAGTAAAAATTGAACCATTAGGAGTAGCACCCACCAAGGCAAAGAGAAGAGTGGTG
CAGAGAGAAAAAAGAGCAGTGGGAATAGGAGCTTTGTTCCTTGGGTTCTTGGGAGCAGCAGGAAGCACTA
TGGGCGCAGCGTCAATGACGCTGACGGTACAGGCCAGACAATTATTGTCTGGTATAGTGCAGCAGCAGAA
CAATTTGCTGAGGGCTATTGAGGCGCAACAGCATCTGTTGCAACTCACAGTCTGGGGCATCAAGCAGCTC
CAGGCAAGAATCCTGGCTGTGGAAAGATACCTAAAGGATCAACAGCTCCTGGGGATTTGGGGTTGCTCTG
GAAAACTCATTTGCACCACTGCTGTGCCTTGGAATGCTAGTTGGAGTAATAAATCTCTGGAACAGATTTG
GAATCACACGACCTGGATGGAGTGGGACAGAGAAATTAACAATTACACAAGCTTAATACACTCCTTAATT
GAAGAATCGCAAAACCAGCAAGAAAAGAATGAACAAGAATTATTGGAATTAGATAAATGGGCAAGTTTGT
GGAATTGGTTTAACATAACAAATTGGCTGTGGTATATAAAATTATTCATAATGATAGTAGGAGGCTTGGT
AGGTTTAAGAATAGTTTTTGCTGTACTTTCTATAGTGAATAGAGTTAGGCAGGGATATTCACCATTATCG
TTTCAGACCCACCTCCCAACCCCGAGGGGACCCATGCATTGCATCTCAATTAGTCAGCAACCAGGTGTGG
AAAGTCCCCAGGCTCCCCAGCAGGCAGAAGTATGCAAAGCATGCGTCTCAATTAGTCAGCAACCATAGTC
CCGCCCCTAACTCCGCCCATCCCGCCCCTAACTCCGCCCAGTTCCGCCCATTCTCCGCCCCATGGCTGAC
TAATTTTTTTTATTTATGCAGAGGCCGAGGCCGCCTCGGCCTCTGAGCTATTCCAGAAGTAGTGAGGAGG
CTTTTTTGGAGGCCTAGGCTTTTGCAAAAAGCTTTCTAGAGGTACCACCGGAGCTTACCATGACCGAGTA
CAAGCCCACGGTGCGCCTCGCCACCCGCGACGACGTCCCCAGGGCCGTACGCACCCTCGCCGCCGCGTTC
GCCGACTACCCCGCCACGCGCCACACCGTCGATCCGGACCGCCACATCGAGCGGGTCACCGAGCTGCAAG
AACTCTTCCTCACGCGCGTCGGGCTCGACATCGGCAAGGTGTGGGTCGCGGACGACGGCGCCGCCGTGGC
GGTCTGGACCACGCCGGAGAGCGTCGAAGCGGGGGCGGTGTTCGCCGAGATCGGCCCGCGCATGGCCGAG
TTGAGCGGTTCCCGGCTGGCCGCGCAGCAACAGATGGAAGGCCTCCTGGCGCCGCACCGGCCCAAGGAGC
CCGCGTGGTTCCTGGCCACCGTCGGCGTCTCGCCCGACCACCAGGGCAAGGGTCTGGGCAGCGCCGTCGT
GCTCCCCGGAGTGGAGGCGGCCGAGCGCGCCGGGGTGCCCGCCTTCCTGGAGACCTCCGCGCCCCGCAAC
CTCCCCTTCTACGAGCGGCTCGGCTTCACCGTCACCGCCGACGTCGAGGTGCCCGAAGGACCGCGCACCT
GGTGCATGACCCGCAAGCCCGGTGCCAGTTAACGAATTCTAGATCTTGAGACAAATGGCAGTATTCATCC
ACAATTTTAAAAGAAAAGGGGGGATTGGGGGGTACAGTGCAGGGGAAAGAATAGTAGACATAATAGCAAC
AGACATACAAACTAAAGAATTACAAAAACAAATTACAAAAATTCAAAATTTTCGGGTTTATTACAGGGAC
AGCAGAGATCCACTTTGGCGCCGGCTCGAGGCCTGCAGGTGCAAAGATGGATAAAGTTTTAAACAGAGAG
GAATCTTTGCAGCTAATGGACCTTCTAGGTCTTGAAAGGAGTGGGAATTGGCTCCGGTGCCCGTCAGTGG
GCAGAGCGCACATCGCCCACAGTCCCCGAGAAGTTGGGGGGAGGGGTCGGCAATTGAACCGGTGCCTAGA
GAAGGTGGCGCGGGGTAAACTGGGAAAGTGATGTCGTGTACTGGCTCCGCCTTTTTCCCGAGGGTGGGGG
AGAACCGTATATAAGTGCAGTAGTCGCCGTGAACGTTCTTTTTCGCAACGGGTTTGCCGCCAGAACACAG
GTAAGTGCCGTGTGTGGTTCCCGCGGGCCTGGCCTCTTTACGGGTTATGGCCCTTGCGTGCCTTGAATTA
CTTCCACCTGGCTGCAGTACGTGATTCTTGATCCCGAGCTTCGGGTTGGAAGTGGGTGGGAGAGTTCGAG
GCCTTGCGCTTAAGGAGCCCCTTCGCCTCGTGCTTGAGTTGAGGCCTGGCCTGGGCGCTGGGGCCGCCGC
GTGCGAATCTGGTGGCACCTTCGCGCCTGTCTCGCTGCTTTCGATAAGTCTCTAGCCATTTAAAATTTTT
GATGACCTGCTGCGACGCTTTTTTTCTGGCAAGATAGTCTTGTAAATGCGGGCCAAGATCTGCACACTGG
TATTTCGGTTTTTGGGGCCGCGGGCGGCGACGGGGCCCGTGCGTCCCAGCGCACATGTTCGGCGAGGCGG
GGCCTGCGAGCGCGGCCACCGAGAATCGGACGGGGGTAGTCTCAAGCTGGCCGGCCTGCTCTGGTGCCTG
GCCTCGCGCCGCCGTGTATCGCCCCGCCCTGGGCGGCAAGGCTGGCCCGGTCGGCACCAGTTGCGTGAGC
GGAAAGATGGCCGCTTCCCGGCCCTGCTGCAGGGAGCTCAAAATGGAGGACGCGGCGCTCGGGAGAGCGG
GCGGGTGAGTCACCCACACAAAGGAAAAGGGCCTTTCCGTCCTCAGCCGTCGCTTCATGTGACTCCACGG
AGTACCGGGCGCCGTCCAGGCACCTCGATTAGTTCTCGAGCTTTTGGAGTACGTCGTCTTTAGGTTGGGG
GGAGGGGTTTTATGCGATGGAGTTTCCCCACACTGAGTGGGTGGAGACTGAAGTTAGGCCAGCTTGGCAC
TTGATGTAATTCTCCTTGGAATTTGCCCTTTTTGAGTTTGGATCTTGGTTCATTCTCAAGCCTCAGACAG
TGGTTCAAAGTTTTTTTCTTCCATTTCAGGTGTCGTGAGGCTAGCACCGCCACCATGTCTCAGGTGACAT
TTAGTGATGTGGCTATAGACTTCTCTCATGAAGAGTGGGCATGCCTAGATTCTGCTCAGAGGGACTTATA
CAAGGATGTGATGGTCCAGAATTATGAGAACCTGGTCTCTGTAGGTCTTTCCGTAACTAAGCCATATGTG
ATCATGTTATTGGAGGATGGAAAAGAGCCCTGGATGATGGAGAAAAAACTGTCAAAAGCTTACCCATTTC
CTTTATCACACTCTGTTCCTGCTTCTGTGAACTTTGGATTCTCTGCTCTATTTGAGCATTGTTCAGAAGT
CACTGAAATATTTGAGTTGTCAGAACTATGTGTTTTCTGGGTGCTTCATTTCTTATCCAATTCTCCTAAT
TCCACTGTAGAAGCTTTTTTCAAGAAGTAGTAATGAACTAGTCCGTAACTTGAAAGTATTTCGATTTCTT
GGCTTTATATATCTTGTGGAAAGGACGATGAGTGCTGTGTGAACGGCTAATGACGCGTTAAGTCGACAAT
CAACCTCTGGATTACAAAATTTGTGAAAGATTGACTGGTATTCTTAACTATGTTGCTCCTTTTACGCTAT
GTGGATACGCTGCTTTAATGCCTTTGTATCATGCTATTGCTTCCCGTATGGCTTTCATTTTCTCCTCCTT
GTATAAATCCTGGTTGCTGTCTCTTTATGAGGAGTTGTGGCCCGTTGTCAGGCAACGTGGCGTGGTGTGC
ACTGTGTTTGCTGACGCAACCCCCACTGGTTGGGGCATTGCCACCACCTGTCAGCTCCTTTCCGGGACTT
TCGCTTTCCCCCTCCCTATTGCCACGGCGGAACTCATCGCCGCCTGCCTTGCCCGCTGCTGGACAGGGGC
TCGGCTGTTGGGCACTGACAATTCCGTGGTGTTGTCGGGGAAATCATCGTCCTTTCCTTGGCTGCTCGCC
TGTGTTGCCACCTGGATTCTGCGCGGGACGTCCTTCTGCTACGTCCCTTCGGCCCTCAATCCAGCGGACC
TTCCTTCCCGCGGCCTGCTGCCGGCTCTGCGGCCTCTTCCGCGTCTTCGCCTTCGCCCTCAGACGAGTCG
GATCTCCCTTTGGGCCGCCTCCCCGCGTCGACTTTAAGACCAATGACTTACAAGGCAGCTGTAGATCTTA
GCCACTTTTTAAAAGAAAAGGGGGGACTGGAAGGGCTAATTCACTCCCAACGAAGACAAGATCTGCTTTT
TGCTTGTACTGGGTCTCTCTGGTTAGACCAGATCTGAGCCTGGGAGCTCTCTGGCTAACTAGGGAACCCA
CTGCTTAAGCCTCAATAAAGCTTGCCTTGAGTGCTTCAAGTAGTGTGTGCCCGTCTGTTGTGTGACTCTG
GTAACTAGAGATCCCTCAGACCCTTTTAGTCAGTGTGGAAAATCTCTAGCAGTACGTATAGTAGTTCATG
TCATCTTATTATTCAGTATTTATAACTTGCAAAGAAATGAATATCAGAGAGTGAGAGGAACTTGTTTATT
GCAGCTTATAATGGTTACAAATAAAGCAATAGCATCACAAATTTCACAAATAAAGCATTTTTTTCACTGC
ATTCTAGTTGTGGTTTGTCCAAACTCATCAATGTATCTTATCATGTCTGGCTCTAGCTATCCCGCCCCTA
ACTCCGCCCATCCCGCCCCTAACTCCGCCCAGTTCCGCCCATTCTCCGCCCCATGGCTGACTAATTTTTT
TTATTTATGCAGAGGCCGAGGCCGCCTCGGCCTCTGAGCTATTCCAGAAGTAGTGAGGAGGCTTTTTTGG
AGGCCTAGGGACGTACCCAATTCGCCCTATAGTGAGTCGTATTACGCGCGCTCACTGGCCGTCGTTTTAC
AACGTCGTGACTGGGAAAACCCTGGCGTTACCCAACTTAATCGCCTTGCAGCACATCCCCCTTTCGCCAG
CTGGCGTAATAGCGAAGAGGCCCGCACCGATCGCCCTTCCCAACAGTTGCGCAGCCTGAATGGCGAATGG
G
[124 nt withheld, positions 6092-6215]
C
[91 nt withheld, positions 6217-6307]
A
[49 nt withheld, positions 6309-6357]
CCTTTGACGTTGGAGTCCACGTTCTTT
[37 nt withheld, positions 6385-6421]
ACCCTATCTCGGTCTATTCTTTTGATTTATAAGGGATTTTGCCGATTTCGGCCTATTGGTTAAAAAATGA
GCTGATTTAACAAAAATTTAACGCGAATTTTAACAAAATATTAACGCTTACAATTTAGGTGGCACTTTTC
GGGGAAATGTGCGCGGAACCCCTATTTGTTTATTTTTCTAAATACATTCAAATATGTATCCGCTCATGAG
ACAATAACCCTGATAAATGCTTCAATAATATTGAAAAAGGAAGAGTATGAGTATTCAACATTTCCGTGTC
GCCCTTATTCCCTTTTTTGCGGCATTTTGCCTTCCTGTTTTTGCTCACCCAGAAACGCTGGTGAAAGTAA
AAGATGCTGAAGATCAGTTGGGTGCACGAGTGGGTTACATCGAACTGGATCTCAACAGCGGTAAGATCCT
TGAGAGTTTTCGCCCCGAAGAACGTTTTCCAATGATGAGCACTTTTAAAGTTCTGCTATGTGGCGCGGTA
TTATCCCGTATTGACGCCGGGCAAGAGCAACTCGGTCGCCGCATACACTATTCTCAGAATGACTTGGTTG
AGTACTCACCAGTCACAGAAAAGCATCTTACGGATGGCATGACAGTAAGAGAATTATGCAGTGCTGCCAT
AACCATGAGTGATAACACTGCGGCCAACTTACTTCTGACAACGATCGGAGGACCGAAGGAGCTAACCGCT
TTTTTGCACAACATGGGGGATCATGTAACTCGCCTTGATCGTTGGGAACCGGAGCTGAATGAAGCCATAC
CAAACGACGAGCGTGACACCACGATGCCTGTAGCAATGGCAACAACGTTGCGCAAACTATTAACTGGCGA
ACTACTTACTCTAGCTTCCCGGCAACAATTAATAGACTGGATGGAGGCGGATAAAGTTGCAGGACCACTT
CTGCGCTCGGCCCTTCCGGCTGGCTGGTTTATTGCTGATAAATCTGGAGCCGGTGAGCGTGGGTCTCGCG
GTATCATTGCAGCACTGGGGCCAGATGGTAAGCCCTCCCGTATCGTAGTTATCTACACGACGGGGAGTCA
GGCAACTATGGATGAACGAAATAGACAGATCGCTGAGATAGGTGCCTCACTGATTAAGCATTGGTAACTG
TCAGACCAAGTTTACTCATATATACTTTAGATTGATTTAAAACTTCATTTTTAATTTAAAAGGATCTAGG
TGAAGATCCTTTTTGATAATCTCATGACCAAAATCCCTTAACGTGAGTTTTCGTTCCACTGAGCGTCAGA
CCCCGTAGAAAAGATCAAAGGATCTTCTTGAGATCCTTTTTTTCTGCGCGTAATCTGCTGCTTGCAAACA
AAAAAACCACCGCTACCAGCGGTGGTTTGTTTGCCGGATCAAGAGCTACCAACTCTTTTTCCGAAGGTAA
CTGGCTTCAGCAGAGCGCAGATACCAAATACTGTTCTTCTAGTGTAGCCGTAGTTAGGCCACCACTTCAA
GAACTCTGTAGCACCGCCTACATACCTCGCTCTGCTAATCCTGTTACCAGTGGCTGCTGCCAGTGGCGAT
AAGTCGTGTCTTACCGGGTTGGACTCAAGACGATAGTTACCGGATAAGGCGCAGCGGTCGGGCTGAACGG
GGGGTTCGTGCACACAGCCCAGCTTGGAGCGAACGACCTACACCGAACTGAGATACCTACAGCGTGAGCT
ATGAGAAAGCGCCACGCTTCCCGAAGGGAGAAAGGCGGACAGGTATCCGGTAAGCGGCAGGGTCGGAACA
GGAGAGCGCACGAGGGAGCTTCCAGGGGGAAACGCCTGGTATCTTTATAGTCCTGTCGGGTTTCGCCACC
TCTGACTTGAGCGTCGATTTTTGTGATGCTCGTCAGGGGGGCGGAGCCTATGGAAAAACGCCAGCAACGC
GGCCTTTTTACGGTTCCTGGCCTTTTGCTGGCCTTTTGCTCACATGTTCTTTCCTGCGTTATCCCCTGAT
TCTGTGGATAACCGTATTACCGCCTTTGAGTGAGCTGATACCGCTCGCCGCAGCCGAACGACCGAGCGCA
GCGAGTCAGTGAGCGAGGAAGCGGAAGAGCGCCCAATACGCAAACCGCCTCTCCCCGCGCGTTGGCCGAT
TCATTAATGCAGCTGGCACGACAGGTTTCCCGACTGGAAAGCGGGCAGTGAGCGCAACGCAATTAATGTG
AGTTAGCTCACTCATTAGGCACCCCAGGCTTTACACTTTATGCTTCCGGCTCGTATGTTGTGTGGAATTG
TGAGCGGATAACAATTTCACACAGGAAACAGCTATGACCATGATTACGCCAAGCGCGCAATTAACCCTCA
CTAAAGGGAACAAAAGCTGGAGCTGCAAGC
Features (pLannotate 1.2.2; 31 found; start..end, strand, type, name):
      5..231     +  promoter       RSV promoter: Rous sarcoma virus enhancer/promoter
    232..412     +  LTR            5' LTR (truncated): truncated 5' long terminal repeat (LTR) from HIV-1
    459..584     +  misc_feature   HIV-1 Ψ: packaging signal of human immunodeficiency virus type 1
    568..931     +  CDS            HIV-1 gag (fragment): gag protein from human immunodeficiency virus 1; gag
   1077..1310    +  misc_feature   RRE: The Rev response element (RRE) of HIV-1 allows for Rev-dependent mRNA export from the nucleus to the cytoplasm.
   1687..1713    +  CDS            Rev (fragment): human immunodeficiency virus 1 (HIV-1) Rev protein; rev; enhances nuclear export of unspliced and incompletely spliced viral mRNAs
   1720..1743    +  promoter       SV40 promoter (fragment): SV40 early promoter
   1744..1815    +  promoter       SV40 promoter (fragment): SV40 enhancer and early promoter
   1839..1974    +  rep_origin     SV40 ori: SV40 origin of replication
   2020..2616    +  CDS            PuroR (fragment): puromycin N-acetyltransferase; pac from Streptomyces; confers resistance to puromycin
   2665..2782    +  misc_feature   cPPT/CTS: central polypurine tract and central termination sequence of HIV-1
   2847..2913    +  CDS            small t antigen (fragment): SV40 (simian virus 40) small t antigen
   2920..4098    +  promoter       EF-1α promoter: strong constitutive promoter for human elongation factor EF-1α
   4115..4498    +  CDS            ZNF302 (fragment): ZN302_HUMAN - Also known as ZNF135L, ZNF140L, ZNF327. Experimental evidence at protein level: Swiss-Prot protein existence level 1. May be involved in transcriptional regulation. From Homo sapiens (Human).
   4523..4576    +  promoter       U6 promoter (fragment): RNA polymerase III promoter for human U6 snRNA
   4618..5206    +  misc_feature   WPRE: woodchuck hepatitis virus posttranscriptional regulatory element
   5257..5276    +  misc_feature   cPPT/CTS (fragment): central polypurine tract and central termination sequence of HIV-1
   5278..5511    +  LTR            3' LTR (ΔU3): self-inactivating 3' long terminal repeat (LTR) from HIV-1
   5589..5710    +  polyA_signal   SV40 poly(A) signal: SV40 polyadenylation signal
   5750..5885    +  rep_origin     SV40 ori: SV40 origin of replication
   5906..5924    -  promoter       T7 promoter: promoter for bacteriophage T7 RNA polymerase
   5932..6087    +  CDS            lacZα (fragment): LacZα fragment of β-galactosidase; lacZ fragment
   6092..6520    +  rep_origin     f1 ori (sequence partly withheld): f1 bacteriophage origin of replication; arrow indicates direction of (+) strand synthesis
   6573..6677    +  promoter       AmpR promoter: bla
   6678..7538    +  CDS            AmpR: β-lactamase; bla; confers resistance to ampicillin, carbenicillin, and related antibiotics
   7709..8297    +  rep_origin     ori: high-copy-number ColE1/pMB1/pBR322/pUC origin of replication
   8480..8572    +  CDS            lacI (fragment): lac repressor; lacI; The lac repressor binds to the lac operator to inhibit transcription in E. coli. This inhibition can be relieved by adding lactose or isopropyl-β-D-thiogalactopyranoside (IPTG).
   8585..8606    +  protein_bind   CAP binding site: CAP binding activates transcription in the presence of cAMP. E. coli catabolite activator protein
   8621..8651    +  promoter       lac promoter: promoter for the E. coli lac operon
   8659..8675    +  protein_bind   lac operator: The lac repressor binds to the lac operator to inhibit transcription in E. coli. This inhibition can be relieved by adding lactose or isopropyl-β-D-thiogalactopyranoside (IPTG). lac repressor encoded by lacI
   8720..8738    +  promoter       T3 promoter: promoter for bacteriophage T3 RNA polymerase
