[The description below was written by a language model from this plasmid's Addgene catalogue record and pLannotate feature annotations shown in this document.]
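Description:
TFORF0998 is a lentiviral mammalian expression plasmid built on the pLX_TRC317 backbone from the Broad Institute Genetic Perturbation Platform. It carries a short human ZNF302 open reading frame (recorded insert size about 500 bp, corresponding to several listed transcript isoforms) under the strong constitutive EF-1α promoter. It belongs to a barcoded transcription factor ORF collection in which each construct carries a unique 24-bp barcode, so that the factor present in a given cell can be identified in pooled overexpression screens. The barcode is not annotated as its own feature in the table. It may lie in the short stretch between the ORF and the WPRE, where only a small U6-like fragment is detected, but the record does not give its position. The ORF portion was made by gene synthesis.

The viral cassette has a third-generation, self-inactivating layout. An RSV promoter drives a truncated HIV-1 5' LTR, followed by the Ψ packaging signal with a gag fragment, the RRE for Rev-dependent nuclear export, and a cPPT/CTS element. A WPRE downstream of the ORF enhances transcript expression, and the cassette ends in a ΔU3 3' LTR followed by an SV40 polyadenylation signal. Upstream of the EF-1α unit, an SV40 early promoter drives puromycin N-acetyltransferase, which allows selection of transduced cells.

In bacteria the plasmid is maintained through a high-copy ColE1/pUC origin and ampicillin resistance. The backbone also contains an f1 origin, lac regulatory remnants, and T7 and T3 promoters. The depositor notes that the plasmid can recombine during propagation, as LTR-containing vectors often do.
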