Addgene plasmid #142716: TFORF0998
Purpose: Lentiviral vector for overexpressing transcription factor ORFs with unique 24-bp barcodes. Barcodes facilitate identification of transcription factors in pooled screens.
Depositing lab: Feng Zhang. Depositing organization: Broad Institute. Publication: A transcription factor atlas of directed differentiation. Joung J, Ma S, Tay T, Geiger-Schuller KR, Kirchgatterer PC, Verdine VK, Guo B, Arias-Garcia MA, Allen WE, Singh A, Kuksenko O, Abudayyeh OO, Gootenberg JS, Fu Z, Macrae RK, Buenrostro JD, Regev A, Zhang F. Cell. 2023 Jan 5;186(1):209-229.e26. doi: 10.1016/j.cell.2022.11.026. PubMed 36608654.
Backbone
  Vector backbone: pLX_TRC317
  Backbone manufacturer: Broad Institute Genetic Perturbation Platform
  Backbone size w/o insert (bp): 8264
  Vector type: Mammalian Expression, Lentiviral
  Selectable markers: Puromycin
Growth in bacteria
  Bacterial resistance: Ampicillin, 100 μg/mL
  Growth temperature: 37°C
  Growth strain: NEB Stable
  Copy number: High Copy
Gene/Insert
  Gene/Insert name: ZNF302
  Species: H. sapiens (human)
  Insert size (bp): 497
  Entrez Gene: ZNF302 (a.k.a. HSD16, MST154, ZNF327, MSTP154, ZNF135L, ZNF140L)
  Promoter: EF1a
  Cloning method: Unknown
  Sequencing primers: 5′ GGGTGGAGACTGAAGTTAGGCCAG; 3′ CACATAGCGTAAAAGGAGCAACATAG
Terms and licenses: Academic/Nonprofit Terms; Industry Terms: Not Available to Industry
Depositor comments: NM_001289190,NM_001289191,NM_001289192,NM_018675,ENST00000505365 . The transcription factor ORF portion of this plasmid was synthesized by Genewiz. Please test multiple small colonies in case of plasmid recombination. To make this collection available in a timely manner, a portion of this collection was not fully sequenced by Addgene. If an Addgene verified full plasmid sequence is not available, please contact us prior to placing an order to request the full sequence.
How to cite: TFORF0998 was a gift from Feng Zhang (Addgene plasmid # 142716 ; http://n2t.net/addgene:142716 ; RRID:Addgene_142716)
