>Addgene plasmid #142716 | TFORF0998 | depositor partial sequence | sequence record 280286 | Insert
ACCGCCACCATGTCTCAGGTGACATTTAGTGATGTGGCTATAGACTTCTCTCATGAAGAGTGGGCATGCC
TAGATTCTGCTCAGAGGGACTTATACAAGGATGTGATGGTCCAGAATTATGAGAACCTGGTCTCTGTAGG
TCTTTCCGTAACTAAGCCATATGTGATCATGTTATTGGAGGATGGAAAAGAGCCCTGGATGATGGAGAAA
AAACTGTCAAAAGCTTACCCATTTCCTTTATCACACTCTGTTCCTGCTTCTGTGAACTTTGGATTCTCTG
CTCTATTTGAGCATTGTTCAGAAGTCACTGAAATATTTGAGTTGTCAGAACTATGTGTTTTCTGGGTGCT
TCATTTCTTATCCAATTCTCCTAATTCCACTGTAGAAGCTTTTTTCAAGAAGTAGTAATGAACTAGTCCG
TAACTTGAAAGTATTTCGATTTCTTGGCTTTATATATCTTGTGGAAAGGACGATGAGTGCTGTGTGAACG
GCTAATG
