>Addgene plasmid #142716 | TFORF0998 | depositor partial sequence | sequence record 280287 | Barcode
TGAGTGCTGTGTGAACGGCTAATG
